>Addgene plasmid #70234 | pGZ173 (pFA6a-SL-MNase-kanMX6) | depositor full sequence | sequence record 129170 | pGZ173 (pFA6a-SL-MNase-kanMX6) sequence 4619 bps
GAACGCGGCCGCCAGCTGAAGCTTCGTACGCTGCAGGTCGACGGATCCCCGGGTTAATCGCCACCAGTAC
CAAGAAGCTGCACAAGGAGCCCGCCACCCTGATCAAGGCCATAGATGGCGATACCGTGAAGCTGATGTAT
AAGGGCCAGCCCATGACCTTCCGCCTGCTGCTGGTGGATACCCCCGAGACCAAGCACCCGAAAAAGGGCG
TGGAAAAGTACGGACCCGAGGCCAGCGCCTCCACAAAAAAGATGGTGGAGAACGCCAAGAAAATCGAGGT
GGAGTTCGATAAAGGCCAACGCACCGATAAGTATGGACGCGGTCTGGCCTACATCTACGCCGACGGCAAA
ATGGTGAACGAGGCCCTGGTGCGGCAGGGACTGGCCAAGGTGGCGTACGTGTACAAGCCCAACAACACCC
ACGAGCAGCACCTGCGCAAGAGCGAGGCTCAGGCAAAGAAGGAGAAACTGAACATCTGGAGTGAGGATAA
CGCCGATAGCGGCCAGTAGTAGAGGCGCGCCACTTCTAAATAAGCGAATTTCTTATGATTTATGATTTTT
ATTATTAAATAAGTTATAAAAAAAATAAGTGTATACAAATTTTAAAGTGACTCTTAGGTTTTAAAACGAA
AATTCTTATTCTTGAGTAACTCTTTCCTGTAGGTCAGGTTGCTTTCTCAGGTATAGTATGAGGTCGCTCT
TATTGACCACACCTCTACCGGCAGATCCGCTAGGGATAACAGGGTAATATAGATCTGTTTAGCTTGCCTC
GTCCCCGCCGGGTCACCCGGCCAGCGACATGGAGGCCCAGAATACCCTCCTTGACAGTCTTGACGTGCGC
AGCTCAGGGGCATGATGTGACTGTCGCCCGTACATTTAGCCCATACATCCCCATGTATAATCATTTGCAT
CCATACATTTTGATGGCCGCACGGCGCGAAGCAAAAATTACGGCTCCTCGCTGCAGACCTGCGAGCAGGG
AAACGCTCCCCTCACAGACGCGTTGAATTGTCCCCACGCCGCGCCCCTGTAGAGAAATATAAAAGGTTAG
GATTTGCCACTGAGGTTCTTCTTTCATATACTTCCTTTTAAAATCTTGCTAGGATACAGTTCTCACATCA
CATCCGAACATAAACAACCATGGGTAAGGAAAAGACTCACGTTTCGAGGCCGCGATTAAATTCCAACATG
GATGCTGATTTATATGGGTATAAATGGGCTCGCGATAATGTCGGGCAATCAGGTGCGACAATCTATCGAT
TGTATGGGAAGCCCGATGCGCCAGAGTTGTTTCTGAAACATGGCAAAGGTAGCGTTGCCAATGATGTTAC
AGATGAGATGGTCAGACTAAACTGGCTGACGGAATTTATGCCTCTTCCGACCATCAAGCATTTTATCCGT
ACTCCTGATGATGCATGGTTACTCACCACTGCGATCCCCGGCAAAACAGCATTCCAGGTATTAGAAGAAT
ATCCTGATTCAGGTGAAAATATTGTTGATGCGCTGGCAGTGTTCCTGCGCCGGTTGCATTCGATTCCTGT
TTGTAATTGTCCTTTTAACAGCGATCGCGTATTTCGTCTCGCTCAGGCGCAATCACGAATGAATAACGGT
TTGGTTGATGCGAGTGATTTTGATGACGAGCGTAATGGCTGGCCTGTTGAACAAGTCTGGAAAGAAATGC
ATAAGCTTTTGCCATTCTCACCGGATTCAGTCGTCACTCATGGTGATTTCTCACTTGATAACCTTATTTT
TGACGAGGGGAAATTAATAGGTTGTATTGATGTTGGACGAGTCGGAATCGCAGACCGATACCAGGATCTT
GCCATCCTATGGAACTGCCTCGGTGAGTTTTCTCCTTCATTACAGAAACGGCTTTTTCAAAAATATGGTA
TTGATAATCCTGATATGAATAAATTGCAGTTTCATTTGATGCTCGATGAGTTTTTCTAATCAGTACTGAC
AATAAAAAGATTCTTGTTTTCAAGAACTTGTCATTTGTATAGTTTTTTTATATTGTAGTTGTTCTATTTT
AATCAAATGTTAGCGTGATTTATATTTTTTTTCGCCTCGACATCATCTGCCCAGATGCGAAGTTAAGTGC
GCAGAAAGTAATATCATGCGTCAATCGTATGTGAATGCTGGTCGCTATACTGCTGTCGATTCGATACTAA
CGCCGCCATCCAGTTTAAACGAGCTCGAATTCATCGATGATATCAGATCCACTAGTGGCCTATGCGGCCG
CGGATCTGCCGGTCTCCCTATAGTGAGTCGTATTAATTTCGATAAGCCAGGTTAACCTGCATTAATGAAT
CGGCCAACGCGCGGGGAGAGGCGGTTTGCGTATTGGGCGCTCTTCCGCTTCCTCGCTCACTGACTCGCTG
CGCTCGGTCGTTCGGCTGCGGCGAGCGGTATCAGCTCACTCAAAGGCGGTAATACGGTTATCCACAGAAT
CAGGGGATAACGCAGGAAAGAACATGTGAGCAAAAGGCCAGCAAAAGGCCAGGAACCGTAAAAAGGCCGC
GTTGCTGGCGTTTTTCCATAGGCTCCGCCCCCCTGACGAGCATCACAAAAATCGACGCTCAAGTCAGAGG
TGGCGAAACCCGACAGGACTATAAAGATACCAGGCGTTTCCCCCTGGAAGCTCCCTCGTGCGCTCTCCTG
TTCCGACCCTGCCGCTTACCGGATACCTGTCCGCCTTTCTCCCTTCGGGAAGCGTGGCGCTTTCTCAATG
CTCACGCTGTAGGTATCTCAGTTCGGTGTAGGTCGTTCGCTCCAAGCTGGGCTGTGTGCACGAACCCCCC
GTTCAGCCCGACCGCTGCGCCTTATCCGGTAACTATCGTCTTGAGTCCAACCCGGTAAGACACGACTTAT
CGCCACTGGCAGCAGCCACTGGTAACAGGATTAGCAGAGCGAGGTATGTAGGCGGTGCTACAGAGTTCTT
GAAGTGGTGGCCTAACTACGGCTACACTAGAAGGACAGTATTTGGTATCTGCGCTCTGCTGAAGCCAGTT
ACCTTCGGAAAAAGAGTTGGTAGCTCTTGATCCGGCAAACAAACCACCGCTGGTAGCGGTGGTTTTTTTG
TTTGCAAGCAGCAGATTACGCGCAGAAAAAAAGGATCTCAAGAAGATCCTTTGATCTTTTCTACGGGGTC
TGACGCTCAGTGGAACGAAAACTCACGTTAAGGGATTTTGGTCATGAGATTATCAAAAAGGATCTTCACC
TAGATCCTTTTAAATTAAAAATGAAGTTTTAAATCAATCTAAAGTATATATGAGTAAACTTGGTCTGACA
GTTACCAATGCTTAATCAGTGAGGCACCTATCTCAGCGATCTGTCTATTTCGTTCATCCATAGTTGCCTG
ACTCCCCGTCGTGTAGATAACTACGATACGGGAGGGCTTACCATCTGGCCCCAGTGCTGCAATGATACCG
CGAGACCCACGCTCACCGGCTCCAGATTTATCAGCAATAAACCAGCCAGCCGGAAGGGCCGAGCGCAGAA
GTGGTCCTGCAACTTTATCCGCCTCCATCCAGTCTATTAATTGTTGCCGGGAAGCTAGAGTAAGTAGTTC
GCCAGTTAATAGTTTGCGCAACGTTGTTGCCATTGCTACAGGCATCGTGGTGTCACGCTCGTCGTTTGGT
ATGGCTTCATTCAGCTCCGGTTCCCAACGATCAAGGCGAGTTACATGATCCCCCATGTTGTGCAAAAAAG
CGGTTAGCTCCTTCGGTCCTCCGATCGTTGTCAGAAGTAAGTTGGCCGCAGTGTTATCACTCATGGTTAT
GGCAGCACTGCATAATTCTCTTACTGTCATGCCATCCGTAAGATGCTTTTCTGTGACTGGTGAGTACTCA
ACCAAGTCATTCTGAGAATAGTGTATGCGGCGACCGAGTTGCTCTTGCCCGGCGTCAATACGGGATAATA
CCGCGCCACATAGCAGAACTTTAAAAGTGCTCATCATTGGAAAACGTTCTTCGGGGCGAAAACTCTCAAG
GATCTTACCGCTGTTGAGATCCAGTTCGATGTAACCCACTCGTGCACCCAACTGATCTTCAGCATCTTTT
ACTTTCACCAGCGTTTCTGGGTGAGCAAAAACAGGAAGGCAAAATGCCGCAAAAAAGGGAATAAGGGCGA
CACGGAAATGTTGAATACTCATACTCTTCCTTTTTCAATATTATTGAAGCATTTATCAGGGTTATTGTCT
CATGAGCGGATACATATTTGAATGTATTTAGAAAAATAAACAAATAGGGGTTCCGCGCACATTTCCCCGA
AAAGTGCCACCTGACGTCTAAGAAACCATTATTATCATGACATTAACCTATAAAAATAGGCGTATCACGA
GGCCCTTTCGTCTCGCGCGTTTCGGTGATGACGGTGAAAACCTCTGACACATGCAGCTCCCGGAGACGGT
CACAGCTTGTCTGTAAGCGGATGCCGGGAGCAGACAAGCCCGTCAGGGCGCGTCAGCGGGTGTTGGCGGG
TGTCGGGGCTGGCTTAACTATGCGGCATCAGAGCAGATTGTACTGAGAGTGCACCATATGGACATATTGT
CGTTAGAACGCGGCTACAATTAATACATAACCTTATGTATCATACACATACGATTTAGGTGACACTATA
Features (pLannotate 1.2.2; 11 found; start..end, strand, type, name):
     60..506     +  CDS            nuc (fragment): NUC_STAAC - Experimental evidence at protein level: Swiss-Prot protein existence level 1. Enzyme that catalyzes the hydrolysis of both DNA and RNA at the 5' position of the phosphodiester bond. From Staphylococcus aureus (strain COL).
    534..721     +  terminator     ADH1 terminator: S. cerevisiae ADH1; transcription terminator for the S. cerevisiae alcohol dehydrogenase 1 (ADH1) gene
    796..2152    +  gene           kanMX: yeast selectable marker conferring kanamycin resistance (Wach et al., 1994)
   2257..2275    -  promoter       T7 promoter: promoter for bacteriophage T7 RNA polymerase
   2297..2350    -  CDS            lacI (fragment): lac repressor; lacI; The lac repressor binds to the lac operator to inhibit transcription in E. coli. This inhibition can be relieved by adding lactose or isopropyl-β-D-thiogalactopyranoside (IPTG).
   2533..3121    -  rep_origin     ori: high-copy-number ColE1/pMB1/pBR322/pUC origin of replication
   3292..4152    -  CDS            AmpR: β-lactamase; bla; confers resistance to ampicillin, carbenicillin, and related antibiotics
   4153..4257    -  promoter       AmpR promoter: bla
   4352..4387    +  CDS            rop (fragment): Rop protein, which maintains plasmids at low copy number; rop
   4489..4540    +  misc_feature   bom (fragment): basis of mobility region from pBR322
   4603..2       +  promoter       SP6 promoter (across the origin): promoter for bacteriophage SP6 RNA polymerase
