[The description below was written by a language model from this plasmid's Addgene catalogue record and pLannotate feature annotations shown in this document.]
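Description:
pGZ173 (pFA6a-SL-MNase-kanMX6) is a yeast genomic-targeting template plasmid built on pFA6a-3HA-kanMX6, in which the 3xHA epitope coding sequence was excised with AscI and PacI and replaced by a cassette encoding a short linker followed by amino acids 83–231 of micrococcal nuclease (MNase). The feature table identifies this coding segment as a fragment of the Staphylococcus aureus nuclease, an enzyme that cleaves both DNA and RNA. The plasmid is about 4.6 kb and is propagated in E. coli through a high-copy ColE1/pUC-type origin with ampicillin selection from the β-lactamase gene and its promoter. Flanking SP6 and T7 phage promoters, along with small lacI, rop and bom fragments, appear to be backbone remnants with no evident role in the tagging function.

The linker-MNase open reading frame has no promoter of its own and is followed by the S. cerevisiae ADH1 terminator and then the kanMX marker, which confers G418 resistance in yeast. No yeast replication origin is annotated, so the plasmid is not meant to be maintained in yeast. Instead, the tag–terminator–marker module is amplified by PCR with primers carrying homology to a chosen locus and integrated by homologous recombination, fusing MNase in frame to the C-terminus of an endogenous protein that stays under its native promoter. The record notes that the vector remains compatible with the F2/R1 primer pairs commonly used for epitope tagging with this plasmid series. The resulting fusions are used for ChEC (chromatin endogenous cleavage) and ChEC-seq, in which the tethered nuclease cuts DNA near the tagged factor's binding sites so that these sites can be mapped in vivo.
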