Addgene plasmid #70234: pGZ173 (pFA6a-SL-MNase-kanMX6)
Purpose: ChEC-tagging vector encoding a short linker and aa 83-231 of Mnase in pFA6a-3HA-kanMX6 replacing the 3xHA tag. These vectors retain compatibility with the F2/R1 primer pairs commonly used for epitope
Depositing lab: Steven Henikoff. Depositing organization: Fred Hutchinson Cancer Center. Publication: ChEC-seq kinetics discriminates transcription factor binding sites by DNA sequence and shape in vivo. Zentner GE, Kasinathan S, Xin B, Rohs R, Henikoff S. Nat Commun. 2015 Oct 22;6:8733. doi: 10.1038/ncomms9733. PubMed 26490019.
Backbone
  Vector backbone: pFA6a-3HA-kanMX6
  Modifications to backbone: The 3HA coding sequencing was dropped out of backbone with AscI and PacI and replaced with SL-MNase.
  Vector type: Yeast genomic targeting
  Selectable markers: Neomycin (select with G418) ; KanR
Growth in bacteria
  Bacterial resistance: Ampicillin, 100 μg/mL
  Growth temperature: 37°C
  Growth strain: DH10B
  Copy number: Unknown
Gene/Insert
  Gene/Insert name: Short linker and aa 83-231 of Mnase (alt names: ChEC-tagging vector; SL-MNase)
  Insert size (bp): 476
Terms and licenses: Academic/Nonprofit Terms; Industry Terms: Not Available to Industry
How to cite: pGZ173 (pFA6a-SL-MNase-kanMX6) was a gift from Steven Henikoff (Addgene plasmid # 70234 ; http://n2t.net/addgene:70234 ; RRID:Addgene_70234)
