>Addgene plasmid #70234 | pGZ173 (pFA6a-SL-MNase-kanMX6) | addgene partial sequence | sequence record 129169 | SP6 5'-ATTTAGGTGACACTATAG-3'
TACGCTGCAGGTCGACGGATCCCCGGGTTAATCGCCACCAGTACCAAGAAGCTGCACAAGGAGCCCGCCA
CCCTGATCAAGGCCATAGATGGCGATACCGTGAAGCTGATGTATAAGGGCCAGCCCATGACCTTCCGCCT
GCTGCTGGTGGATACCCCCGAGACCAAGCACCCGAAAAAGGGCGTGGAAAAGTACGGACCCGAGGCCAGC
GCCTCCACAAAAAAGATGGTGGAGAACGCCAAGAAAATCGAGGTGGAGTTCGATAAAGGCCAACGCACCG
ATAAGTATGGACGCGGTCTGGCCTACATCTACGCCGACGGCAAAATGGTGAACGAGGCCCTGGTGCGGCA
GGGACTGGCCAAGGTGGCGTACGTGTACAAGCCCAACAACACCCACGAGCAGCACCTGCGCAAGAGCGAG
GCTCAGGCAAAGAAGGAGAAACTGAACATCTGGAGTGAGGATAACGCCGATAGCGGCCAGTAGTAGAGGC
GCGCCACTTCTAAATAAGCGAATTTCTTATGATTTATGATTTTTATTATTAAATAAGTTATAAAAAAAAT
AAGTGTATACAAATTTTAAAGTGACTCTTAGGTTTTAAAACGAAAATTCTTATTCTTGAGTAACTCTTTC
CTGTAGGTCAGGTTGCTTTCTCAGGTATAGTATGAGGTCGCTCTTATTGACCACACCTCTACCGGCAGAT
CCGCTAGGGATAACAGGGTAATATAGATCTGTTTAGCTTGCCTCGTCCCCGCCGGGTCACCCGGCCAGCG
ACATGGAGGCCCAGAATACCCTCCTTGACAGTCTTGACGTGCGCAGCTCAGGGGCATGATGTGACTGTCG
CCCGTACATTTAGCCCATACATCCCCATGTATAATCATTTGCATCCATACATTTTGATGGCCGCACGGCG
CGAAGCA
