>Addgene plasmid #70234 | pGZ173 (pFA6a-SL-MNase-kanMX6) | addgene partial sequence | sequence record 129172 | T7 5'-TAATACGACTCACTATAGGG-3'
CTAGTGGATCTGATATCATCGATGAATTCGAGCTCGTTTAAACTGGATGGCGGCGTTAGTATCGAATCGA
CAGCAGTATAGCGACCAGCATTCACATACGATTGACGCATGATATTACTTTCTGCGCACTTAACTTCGCA
TCTGGGCAGATGATGTCGAGGCGAAAAAAAATATAAATCACGCTAACATTTGATTAAAATAGAACAACTA
CAATATAAAAAAACTATACAAATGACAAGTTCTTGAAAACAAGAATCTTTTTATTGTCAGTACTGATTAG
AAAAACTCATCGAGCATCAAATGAAACTGCAATTTATTCATATCAGGATTATCAATACCATATTTTTGAA
AAAGCCGTTTCTGTAATGAAGGAGAAAACTCACCGAGGCAGTTCCATAGGATGGCAAGATCCTGGTATCG
GTCTGCGATTCCGACTCGTCCAACATCAATACAACCTATTAATTTCCCCTCGTCAAAAATAAGGTTATCA
AGTGAGAAATCACCATGAGTGACGACTGAATCCGGTGAGAATGGCAAAAGCTTATGCATTTCTTTCCAGA
CTTGTTCAACAGGCCAGCCATTACGCTCGTCATCAAAATCACTCGCATCAACCAAACCGTTATTCATTCG
TGATTGCGCCTGAGCGAGACGAAATACGCGATCGCTGTTAAAAGGACAATTACAAACAGGAATCGAATGC
AACCGGCGCAGGAACACTGCCAGCGCATCAACAATATTTTCACCTGAATCAGGATATTCTTCTAATACCT
GGAATGCTGTTTTGCCGGGGATCGCAGTGGTGAGTAACCATGCATCATCAGGAGTACGGATAAAATGCTT
GATGGTCGGAAGAGGCATAAATTCCGTCAGCCAGTTTAGTCTGACCATCTCATCTGTAACATCATTGGCA
ACGCTACCT
